>Addgene plasmid #81796 | pDONR223_RAB42_WT | addgene full sequence | sequence record 169153 | Addgene NGS Result
CTTTCCTGCGTTATCCCCTGATTCTGTGGATAACCGTATTACCGCCTTTGAGTGAGCTGATACCGCTCGC
CGCAGCCGAACGACCGAGCGCAGCGAGTCAGTGAGCGAGGAAGCGGAAGAGCGCCCAATACGCAAACCGC
CTCTCCCCGCGCGTTGGCCGATTCATTAATGCAGCTGGCACGACAGGTTTCCCGACTGGAAAGCGGGCAG
TGAGCGCAACGCAATTAATACGCGTACCGCTAGCCAGGAAGAGTTTGTAGAAACGCAAAAAGGCCATCCG
TCAGGATGGCCTTCTGCTTAGTTTGATGCCTGGCAGTTTATGGCGGGCGTCCTGCCCGCCACCCTCCGGG
CCGTTGCTTCACAACGTTCAAATCCGCTCCCGGCGGATTTGTCCTACTCAGGAGAGCGTTCACCGACAAA
CAACAGATAAAACGAAAGGCCCAGTCTTCCGACTGAGCCTTTCGTTTTATTTGATGCCTGGCAGTTCCCT
ACTCTCGCGTTAACGCTAGCATGGATGTTTTCCCAGTCACGACGTTGTAAAACGACGGCCAGTCTTAAGC
TCGGGCCCCAAATAATGATTTTATTTTGACTGATAGTGACCTGTTCGTTGCAACAAATTGATGAGCAATG
CTTTTTTATAATGCCAACTTTGTACAAAAAAGTTGGCACCATGGCCACTCAGGGCCCGGACAAGGTCATC
TTCCTGCTGGTTGGCCACAAGAGTGACCTGCAGAGCACCCGCTGTGTCTCAGCCCAGGAGGCCGAGGAGC
TAGCTGCCTCCCTGGGCATGGCCTTCGTGGAGACCTCGGTTAAAAACAACTGCAATGTGGACCTGGCCTT
TGACACCCTCGCTGATGCTATCCAGCAGGCCCTGCAGCAGGGGGACATCAAGCTAGAAGAGGGCTGGGGG
GGTGTCCGGCTCATCCACAAGACCCAAATCCCCAGGTCCCCCAGCAGGAAGCAGCACTCAGGCCCATGCC
AGTGTTGATTGCCAACTTTCTTGTACAAAGTTGGCATTATAAGAAAGCATTGCTTATCAATTTGTTGCAA
CGAACAGGTCACTATCAGTCAAAATAAAATCATTATTTGCCATCCAGCTGATATCCCCTATAGTGAGTCG
TATTACATGGTCATAGCTGTTTCCTGGCAGCTCTGGCCCGTGTCTCAAAATCTCTGATGTTACATTGCAC
AAGATAAAAATATATCATCATGCCTCCTCTAGACCAGCCAGGACAGAAATGCCTCGACTTCGCTGCTACC
CAAGGTTGCCGGGTGACGCACACCGTGGAAACGGATGAAGGCACGAACCCAGTGGACATAAGCCTGTTCG
GTTCGTAAGCTGTAATGCAAGTAGCGTATGCGCTCACGCAACTGGTCCAGAACCTTGACCGAACGCAGCG
GTGGTAACGGCGCAGTGGCGGTTTTCATGGCTTGTTATGACTGTTTTTTTGGGGTACAGTCTATGCCTCG
GGCATCCAAGCAGCAAGCGCGTTACGCCGTGGGTCGATGTTTGATGTTATGGAGCAGCAACGATGTTACG
CAGCAGGGCAGTCGCCCTAAAACAAAGTTAAACATTATGAGGGAAGCGGTGATCGCCGAAGTATCGACTC
AACTATCAGAGGTAGTTGGCGTCATCGAGCGCCATCTCGAACCGACGTTGCTGGCCGTACATTTGTACGG
CTCCGCAGTGGATGGCGGCCTGAAGCCACACAGTGATATTGATTTGCTGGTTACGGTGACCGTAAGGCTT
GATGAAACAACGCGGCGAGCTTTGATCAACGACCTTTTGGAAACTTCGGCTTCCCCTGGAGAGAGCGAGA
TTCTCCGCGCTGTAGAAGTCACCATTGTTGTGCACGACGACATCATTCCGTGGCGTTATCCAGCTAAGCG
CGAACTGCAATTTGGAGAATGGCAGCGCAATGACATTCTTGCAGGTATCTTCGAGCCAGCCACGATCGAC
ATTGATCTGGCTATCTTGCTGACAAAAGCAAGAGAACATAGCGTTGCCTTGGTAGGTCCAGCGGCGGAGG
AACTCTTTGATCCGGTTCCTGAACAGGATCTATTTGAGGCGCTAAATGAAACCTTAACGCTATGGAACTC
GCCGCCCGACTGGGCTGGCGATGAGCGAAATGTAGTGCTTACGTTGTCCCGCATTTGGTACAGCGCAGTA
ACCGGCAAAATCGCGCCGAAGGATGTCGCTGCCGACTGGGCAATGGAGCGCCTGCCGGCCCAGTATCAGC
CCGTCATACTTGAAGCTAGACAGGCTTATCTTGGACAAGAAGAAGATCGCTTGGCCTCGCGCGCAGATCA
GTTGGAAGAATTTGTCCACTACGTGAAAGGCGAGATCACCAAGGTAGTCGGCAAATAACCCTCGAGCCAC
CCATGACCAAAATCCCTTAACGTGAGTTACGCGTCGTTCCACTGAGCGTCAGACCCCGTAGAAAAGATCA
AAGGATCTTCTTGAGATCCTTTTTTTCTGCGCGTAATCTGCTGCTTGCAAACAAAAAAACCACCGCTACC
AGCGGTGGTTTGTTTGCCGGATCAAGAGCTACCAACTCTTTTTCCGAAGGTAACTGGCTTCAGCAGAGCG
CAGATACCAAATACTGTTCTTCTAGTGTAGCCGTAGTTAGGCCACCACTTCAAGAACTCTGTAGCACCGC
CTACATACCTCGCTCTGCTAATCCTGTTACCAGTGGCTGCTGCCAGTGGCGATAAGTCGTGTCTTACCGG
GTTGGACTCAAGACGATAGTTACCGGATAAGGCGCAGCGGTCGGGCTGAACGGGGGGTTCGTGCACACAG
CCCAGCTTGGAGCGAACGACCTACACCGAACTGAGATACCTACAGCGTGAGCTATGAGAAAGCGCCACGC
TTCCCGAAGGGAGAAAGGCGGACAGGTATCCGGTAAGCGGCAGGGTCGGAACAGGAGAGCGCACGAGGGA
GCTTCCAGGGGGAAACGCCTGGTATCTTTATAGTCCTGTCGGGTTTCGCCACCTCTGACTTGAGCGTCGA
TTTTTGTGATGCTCGTCAGGGGGGCGGAGCCTATGGAAAAACGCCAGCAACGCGGCCTTTTTACGGTTCC
TGGCCTTTTGCTGGCCTTTTGCTCACATGTT
Features (pLannotate 1.2.2; 12 found; start..end, strand, type, name):
    121..213     +  CDS            lacI (fragment): lac repressor; lacI; The lac repressor binds to the lac operator to inhibit transcription in E. coli. This inhibition can be relieved by adding lactose or isopropyl-β-D-thiogalactopyranoside (IPTG).
    268..295     -  terminator     rrnB T2 terminator: transcription terminator T2 from the E. coli rrnB gene
    427..470     +  terminator     rrnB T1 terminator: Escherichia coli rrnB; transcription terminator T1 from the E. coli rrnB gene
    517..553     -  CDS            lacZα (fragment): LacZα fragment of β-galactosidase; lacZ fragment
    570..665     +  protein_bind   attL3: mutant version of attL; recombination site for the Gateway® LR reaction LR Clonase™
    671..985     +  CDS            RAB42 (fragment): RAB42_HUMAN - Experimental evidence at protein level: Swiss-Prot protein existence level 1. From Homo sapiens (Human).
    993..1088    -  protein_bind   attL3: mutant version of attL; recombination site for the Gateway® LR reaction LR Clonase™
   1107..1125    -  promoter       T7 promoter: promoter for bacteriophage T7 RNA polymerase
   1315..1338    +  promoter       Pc promoter (fragment): intI1 (promoter lies within the coding sequence); class 1 integron promoter
   1514..1570    +  CDS            GmR (fragment): gentamycin acetyltransferase; aacC1; confers resistance to gentamycin
   1577..2368    +  CDS            SmR: aminoglycoside adenylyltransferase (Murphy, 1985); aadA; confers resistance to spectinomycin and streptomycin
   2461..3049    +  rep_origin     ori: high-copy-number ColE1/pMB1/pBR322/pUC origin of replication
