[The description below was written by a language model from this plasmid's Addgene catalogue record and pLannotate feature annotations shown in this document.]
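Description:
pDONR223_RAB42_WT is a Gateway entry clone built on the Invitrogen pDONR223 backbone, carrying the wild-type open reading frame of human RAB42 (reference transcript NM_152304.1), which encodes a member of the Rab family of small GTPases. It is propagated in E. coli from a high-copy ColE1/pUC-type origin and selected with spectinomycin through the aadA (SmR) aminoglycoside adenylyltransferase gene. The annotation also picks up a class 1 integron Pc promoter fragment and a short gentamicin acetyltransferase remnant just upstream of that gene. The sequenced plasmid is 3,111 nt.

The RAB42 coding sequence sits between two attL recombination sites in opposite orientations. The automated annotation labels both as attL3, and it calls the insert a RAB42 fragment of about 315 nt, so the cloned ORF matches only part of the Swiss-Prot reference protein used for comparison. No promoter drives the insert, as expected for an entry clone that is not meant to express the gene itself. The rrnB T1 and T2 terminators upstream of the cassette insulate it from read-through transcription, and a T7 promoter lies just beyond the downstream attL site, pointing back toward the insert. Small lacI and lacZα fragments are backbone remnants. The clone is in the "closed" configuration, with a stop codon immediately after the ORF, so it yields native or N-terminally tagged protein rather than C-terminal fusions.

Its use is as a source clone: an LR Clonase reaction moves RAB42 into any compatible destination vector for expression. It belongs to the Target Accelerator Plasmid Collection, created for systematic functional testing of cancer-associated alleles, in which wild-type clones such as this one presumably serve as the reference for variant forms.
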