Addgene plasmid #81796: pDONR223_RAB42_WT
Purpose: Gateway Donor vector containing RAB42 , part of the Target Accelerator Plasmid Collection.
Depositing lab: Jesse Boehm & William Hahn & David Root. Depositing organization: Broad Institute. Publication: Systematic Functional Interrogation of Rare Cancer Variants Identifies Oncogenic Alleles. Kim E, Ilic N, Shrestha Y, Zou L, Kamburov A, Zhu C, Yang X, Lubonja R, Tran N, Nguyen C, Lawrence MS, Piccioni F, Bagul M, Doench JG, Chouinard CR, Wu X, Hogstrom L, Natoli T, Tamayo P, Horn H, Corsello SM, Lage K, Root DE, Subramanian A, Golub TR, Getz G, Boehm JS, Hahn WC. Cancer Discov. 2016 Jul;6(7):714-26. doi: 10.1158/2159-8290.CD-16-0160. Epub 2016 May 4. PubMed 27147599.
Backbone
  Vector backbone: pDONR223
  Backbone manufacturer: Invitrogen
  Backbone size w/o insert (bp): 2790
  Vector type: Gateway Entry vector
Growth in bacteria
  Bacterial resistance: Spectinomycin, 50 μg/mL
  Growth temperature: 37°C
  Growth strain: DH5alpha
  Copy number: High Copy
Gene/Insert
  Gene/Insert name: RAB42 (alt name: NM_152304.1)
  Species: H. sapiens (human)
  Mutation: WT
  Entrez Gene: RAB42
  Promoter: None
  Cloning method: Gateway Cloning
  Sequencing primers: 5′ M13pUC-fwd; 3′ M13-Rev
Terms and licenses: Academic/Nonprofit Terms; Industry Terms: Not Available to Industry
Depositor comments: Closed state: stop codon immediately follows insert
How to cite: pDONR223_RAB42_WT was a gift from Jesse Boehm & William Hahn & David Root (Addgene plasmid # 81796 ; http://n2t.net/addgene:81796 ; RRID:Addgene_81796)
