>Addgene plasmid #81796 | pDONR223_RAB42_WT | depositor partial sequence | sequence record 155115 | Insert sequence
ATGGCCACTCAGGGCCCGGACAAGGTCATCTTCCTGCTGGTTGGCCACAAGAGTGACCTGCAGAGCACCC
GCTGTGTCTCAGCCCAGGAGGCCGAGGAGCTAGCTGCCTCCCTGGGCATGGCCTTCGTGGAGACCTCGGT
TAAAAACAACTGCAATGTGGACCTGGCCTTTGACACCCTCGCTGATGCTATCCAGCAGGCCCTGCAGCAG
GGGGACATCAAGCTAGAAGAGGGCTGGGGGGGTGTCCGGCTCATCCACAAGACCCAAATCCCCAGGTCCC
CCAGCAGGAAGCAGCACTCAGGCCCATGCCAGTGT
